Addgene plasmid #87594: pGBKT7-PRP11
Purpose: Encodes Y2H Gal4 DNA binding domain for Prp11
Depositing lab: Aaron Hoskins. Depositing organization: University of Wisconsin, Madison. Publication: SF3b1 mutations associated with myelodysplastic syndromes alter the fidelity of branchsite selection in yeast. Carrocci TJ, Zoerner DM, Paulson JC, Hoskins AA. Nucleic Acids Res. 2017 Jan 6. pii: gkw1349. doi: 10.1093/nar/gkw1349. PubMed 28062854.
Backbone
  Vector backbone: pGBKT7
  Backbone manufacturer: Clontech
  Backbone size w/o insert (bp): 7300
  Total vector size (bp): 8079
  Vector type: Bacterial Expression, Yeast Expression
  Selectable markers: TRP1
Growth in bacteria
  Bacterial resistance: Kanamycin, 50 μg/mL
  Growth temperature: 37°C
  Growth strain: DH5alpha
  Copy number: Unknown
Gene/Insert
  Gene/Insert name: PRP11
  Species: S. cerevisiae (budding yeast)
  Insert size (bp): 808
  GenBank ID: NP_010241.1
  Entrez Gene: PRP11 (a.k.a. YDL043C, RNA11)
  Tag / fusion protein: GAL4 BD (N terminal on backbone); Myc (N terminal on backbone)
Terms and licenses: Academic/Nonprofit Terms; Industry Terms: Not Available to Industry
How to cite: pGBKT7-PRP11 was a gift from Aaron Hoskins (Addgene plasmid # 87594 ; http://n2t.net/addgene:87594 ; RRID:Addgene_87594)
