[The description below was written by a language model from this plasmid's Addgene catalogue record and pLannotate feature annotations shown in this document.]
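Description:
pGBKT7-PRP11 is a yeast two-hybrid "bait" plasmid built on the Clontech pGBKT7 backbone, about 8.1 kb in total, that expresses the Saccharomyces cerevisiae splicing factor Prp11 fused to the GAL4 DNA-binding domain. It is an E. coli/yeast shuttle vector. A high-copy ColE1/pUC-type origin and a Tn5 aminoglycoside phosphotransferase gene (kanamycin resistance, driven by the bla promoter) support propagation in bacteria. The 2μ origin and the TRP1 auxotrophic marker with its own promoter allow episomal maintenance and selection in trp1 yeast strains. An f1 origin is also present, along with small remnant fragments of lacZα, lacI, rop, bom and ble that are annotated as backbone leftovers rather than functional units.

The expression cassette runs from the yeast ADH1 promoter through the truncated GAL4 DNA-binding domain and on into the PRP11 coding sequence (roughly 800 bp), ending at the ADH1 terminator. The catalogue lists a Myc epitope as an N-terminal tag supplied by the backbone. It is not separately annotated in the feature table but would lie in the interval between the GAL4 domain and the insert. A T7 promoter sits just upstream of that interval, paired with a T7 terminator after the insert, so the tagged protein can be transcribed by T7 RNA polymerase without the GAL4 domain, for example for in vitro transcription/translation.

Prp11 acts with Prp9 and Prp21 in recruiting the U2 snRNP to pre-mRNA early in spliceosome assembly. This bait is intended for testing its interactions with activation-domain-fused partners. The associated study examined how SF3b1 mutations affect branchsite selection in yeast.
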