Features (pLannotate 1.2.2; 24 found; start..end, strand, type, name):
     30..734     +  promoter       ADH1 promoter: S. cerevisiae ADH1; promoter for alcohol dehydrogenase 1
    762..1202    +  CDS            GAL4 DNA binding domain: DNA binding domain of the GAL4 transcriptional activator; Saccharomyces cerevisiae GAL4 (truncated)
   1213..1231    +  promoter       T7 promoter: promoter for bacteriophage T7 RNA polymerase
   1284..2081    +  CDS            PRP11: PRP11_YEAST - Also known as PRP10, RNA11. Experimental evidence at protein level: Swiss-Prot protein existence level 1. mRNA splicing factors, PRP9, PRP11, and PRP21, are necessary for addition of the U2 snRNP to the pre-mRNA in an early step of spliceosome assembly. From Saccharomyces cerevisiae (strain ATCC 204508 / S288c) (Baker's yeast).
   2114..2161    +  terminator     T7 terminator: transcription terminator for bacteriophage T7 RNA polymerase
   2188..2375    +  terminator     ADH1 terminator: S. cerevisiae ADH1; transcription terminator for the S. cerevisiae alcohol dehydrogenase 1 (ADH1) gene
   2423..2439    -  protein_bind   lac operator: The lac repressor binds to the lac operator to inhibit transcription in E. coli. This inhibition can be relieved by adding lactose or isopropyl-β-D-thiogalactopyranoside (IPTG). lac repressor encoded by lacI
   2447..2477    -  promoter       lac promoter: promoter for the E. coli lac operon
   2492..2513    -  protein_bind   CAP binding site: CAP binding activates transcription in the presence of cAMP. E. coli catabolite activator protein
   2526..2618    -  CDS            lacI (fragment): lac repressor; lacI; The lac repressor binds to the lac operator to inhibit transcription in E. coli. This inhibition can be relieved by adding lactose or isopropyl-β-D-thiogalactopyranoside (IPTG).
   2801..3389    -  rep_origin     ori: high-copy-number ColE1/pMB1/pBR322/pUC origin of replication
   3611..3627    +  polyA_signal   bGH poly(A) signal (fragment): bovine growth hormone polyadenylation signal
   3718..3765    -  polyA_signal   HSV TK poly(A) signal: herpes simplex virus thymidine kinase polyadenylation signal (Cole and Stacy, 1985)
   3824..3976    -  CDS            ble (fragment): BLE_KLEPN - Experimental evidence at protein level: Swiss-Prot protein existence level 1. Binding protein with a strong affinity to the bleomycin family of antibiotics. Binds to CL990; an antimitotic-antibiotic compound. From Klebsiella pneumoniae.
   3997..4791    -  CDS            NeoR/KanR: aminoglycoside phosphotransferase from Tn5; aph(3')-II (or nptII); confers resistance to neomycin, kanamycin, and G418 (Geneticin®)
   4792..4896    -  promoter       AmpR promoter: bla
   4923..6265    -  rep_origin     2μ ori: yeast 2μ plasmid origin of replication
   6333..6368    +  CDS            rop (fragment): Rop protein, which maintains plasmids at low copy number; rop
   6470..6519    +  misc_feature   bom (fragment): basis of mobility region from pBR322
   6658..6805    +  promoter       TRP1 promoter: S. cerevisiae TRP1
   6806..7480    +  CDS            TRP1: phosphoribosylanthranilate isomerase, required for tryptophan biosynthesis; S. cerevisiae TRP1; yeast auxotrophic marker
   7531..7582    +  misc_feature   bom (fragment): basis of mobility region from pBR322
   7610..8038    -  rep_origin     f1 ori (sequence partly withheld): f1 bacteriophage origin of replication; arrow indicates direction of (+) strand synthesis
   8042..29      -  CDS            lacZα (fragment) (across the origin): LacZα fragment of β-galactosidase; lacZ fragment
>Addgene plasmid #87594 | pGBKT7-PRP11 | addgene full sequence | sequence record 183084 | Addgene NGS Result
CGGTGCGGGCCTCTTCGCTATTACGCCAGATCCTTTTGTTGTTTCCGGGTGTACAATATGGACTTCCTCT
TTTCTGGCAACCAAACCCATACATCGGGATTCCTATAATACCTTCGTTGGTCTCCCTAACATGTAGGTGG
CGGAGGGGAGATATACAATAGAACAGATACCAGACAAGACATAATGGGCTAAACAAGACTACACCAATTA
CACTGCCTCATTGATGGTGGTACATAACGAACTAATACTGTAGCCCTAGACTTGATAGCCATCATCATAT
CGAAGTTTCACTACCCTTTTTCCATTTGCCATCTATTGAAGTAATAATAGGCGCATGCAACTTCTTTTCT
TTTTTTTTCTTTTCTCTCTCCCCCGTTGTTGTCTCACCATATCCGCAATGACAAAAAAATGATGGAAGAC
ACTAAAGGAAAAAATTAACGACAAAGACAGCACCAACAGATGTCGTTGTTCCAGAGCTGATGAGGGGTAT
CTCGAAGCACACGAAACTTTTTCCTTCCTTCATTCACGCACACTACTCTCTAATGAGCAACGGTATACGG
CCTTCCTTCCAGTTACTTGAATTTGAAATAAAAAAAAGTTTGCTGTCTTGCTATCAAGTATAAATAGACC
TGCAATTATTAATCTTTTGTTTCCTCGTCATTGTTCTCGTTCCCTTTCTTCCTTGTTTCTTTTTCTGCAC
AATATTTCAAGCTATACCAAGCATACAATCAACTCCAAGCTTGAAGCAAGCCTCCTGAAAGATGAAGCTA
CTGTCTTCTATCGAACAAGCATGCGATATTTGCCGACTTAAAAAGCTCAAGTGCTCCAAAGAAAAACCGA
AGTGCGCCAAGTGTCTGAAGAACAACTGGGAGTGTCGCTACTCTCCCAAAACCAAAAGGTCTCCGCTGAC
TAGGGCACATCTGACAGAAGTGGAATCAAGGCTAGAAAGACTGGAACAGCTATTTCTACTGATTTTTCCT
CGAGAAGACCTTGACATGATTTTGAAAATGGATTCTTTACAGGATATAAAAGCATTGTTAACAGGATTAT
TTGTACAAGATAATGTGAATAAAGATGCCGTCACAGATAGATTGGCTTCAGTGGAGACTGATATGCCTCT
AACATTGAGACAGCATAGAATAAGTGCGACATCATCATCGGAAGAGAGTAGTAACAAAGGTCAAAGACAG
TTGACTGTATCGCCGGAATTTGTAATACGACTCACTATAGGGCGAGCCGCCATCATGGAGGAGCAGAAGC
TGATCTCAGAGGAGGACCTGCATATGAACTATTTAGAAGGCGTTGGGTCAAAGAAAGGAGGTGGTGGTAT
AGCCTCAGAATCTCAGTTTAACTTACAACGAAGGAAAGAAGTCGAATCATTACTTAGTAAAGGCGAAAAT
GTCCCGTACACTTTCCAAGATGAAAAGGACGATCAAGTAAGGTCCAATCCGTACATTTACAAGAATCATT
CCGGTAAACTGGTTTGTAAACTATGTAATACAATGCACATGTCGTGGTCCAGCGTTGAAAGGCATTTGGG
TGGTAAAAAACATGGTTTAAATGTGTTAAGGCGTGGTATCAGTATAGAGAAAAGTTCTCTAGGGAGAGAA
GGCCAAACAACTCATGATTTCCGACAACAACAAAAGATAATTGAAGCTAAGCAATCTTTAAAGAATAACG
GTACGATCCCTGTTTGTAAAATAGCTACCGTGAAAAACCCGAAGAACGGTTCAGTAGGTTTGGCTATCCA
GGTAAATTATAGCAGTGAAGTCAAAGAAAATAGTGTCGATAGCGATGATAAGGCTAAAGTCCCTCCTCTC
ATTAGGATTGTATCTGGTTTAGAGCTATCAGATACCAAACAGAAGGGAAAAAAATTTCTCGTTATTGCGT
ATGAACCCTTTGAAAATATTGCTATTGAGCTACCTCCAAACGAAATATTATTCAGCGAAAACAATGACAT
GGACAATAATAACGATGGAGTAGATGAATTAAATAAAAAGTGTACATTTTGGGATGCTATATCAAAACTT
TATTACGTTCAATTTTTCTTTAAACAAGCCGAACAAGAACAAGCCGATGTATGAGGATCCGTCGACCTGC
AGCGGCCGCATAACTAGCATAACCCCTTGGGGCCTCTAAACGGGTCTTGAGGGGTTTTTTGCGCGCTTGC
AGCCAAGCTAATTCCGGGCGAATTTCTTATGATTTATGATTTTTATTATTAAATAAGTTATAAAAAAAAT
AAGTGTATACAAATTTTAAAGTGACTCTTAGGTTTTAAAACGAAAATTCTTATTCTTGAGTAACTCTTTC
CTGTAGGTCAGGTTGCTTTCTCAGGTATAGCATGAGGTCGCTCTTATTGACCACACCTCTACCGGCATGC
AAGCTTGGCGTAATCATGGTCATAGCTGTTTCCTGTGTGAAATTGTTATCCGCTCACAATTCCACACAAC
ATACGAGCCGGAAGCATAAAGTGTAAAGCCTGGGGTGCCTAATGAGTGAGCTAACTCACATTAATTGCGT
TGCGCTCACTGCCCGCTTTCCAGTCGGGAAACCTGTCGTGCCAGCTGCATTAATGAATCGGCCAACGCGC
GGGGAGAGGCGGTTTGCGTATTGGGCGCTCTTCCGCTTCCTCGCTCACTGACTCGCTGCGCTCGGTCGTT
CGGCTGCGGCGAGCGGTATCAGCTCACTCAAAGGCGGTAATACGGTTATCCACAGAATCAGGGGATAACG
CAGGAAAGAACATGTGAGCAAAAGGCCAGCAAAAGGCCAGGAACCGTAAAAAGGCCGCGTTGCTGGCGTT
TTTCCATAGGCTCCGCCCCCCTGACGAGCATCACAAAAATCGACGCTCAAGTCAGAGGTGGCGAAACCCG
ACAGGACTATAAAGATACCAGGCGTTTCCCCCTGGAAGCTCCCTCGTGCGCTCTCCTGTTCCGACCCTGC
CGCTTACCGGATACCTGTCCGCCTTTCTCCCTTCGGGAAGCGTGGCGCTTTCTCATAGCTCACGCTGTAG
GTATCTCAGTTCGGTGTAGGTCGTTCGCTCCAAGCTGGGCTGTGTGCACGAACCCCCCGTTCAGCCCGAC
CGCTGCGCCTTATCCGGTAACTATCGTCTTGAGTCCAACCCGGTAAGACACGACTTATCGCCACTGGCAG
CAGCCACTGGTAACAGGATTAGCAGAGCGAGGTATGTAGGCGGTGCTACAGAGTTCTTGAAGTGGTGGCC
TAACTACGGCTACACTAGAAGAACAGTATTTGGTATCTGCGCTCTGCTGAAGCCAGTTACCTTCGGAAAA
AGAGTTGGTAGCTCTTGATCCGGCAAACAAACCACCGCTGGTAGCGGTGGTTTTTTTGTTTGCAAGCAGC
AGATTACGCGCAGAAAAAAAGGATCTCAAGAAGATCCTTTGATCTTTTCTACGGGGTCTGACGCTCAGTG
GAACGAAAACTCACGTTAAGGGATTTTGGTCATGAGATTATCAAAAAGGATCTTCACCTAGATCCTTTTA
AATTAAAAATGAAGTTTTAAATCAATCTAAAGTATATATGAGTAACCTGAGGCTATGGCAGGGCCTGCCG
CCCCGACGTTGGCTGCGAGCCCTGGGCCTTCACCCGAACTTGGGGGGTGGGGTGGGGAAAAGGAAGAAAC
GCGGGCGTATTGGCCCCAATGGGGTCTCGGTGGGGTATCGACAGAGTGCCAGCCCTGGGACCGAACCCCG
CGTTTATGAACAAACGACCCAACACCGTGCGTTTTATTCTGTCTTTTTATTGCCGTCATAGCGCGGGTTC
CTTCCGGTATTGTCTCCTTCCGTGTTTCAGTTAGCCTCCCCCTAGGGTGGGCGAAGAACTCCAGCATGAG
ATCCCCGCGCTGGAGGATCATCCAGCCGGCGTCCCGGAAAACGATTCCGAAGCCCAACCTTTCATAGAAG
GCGGCGGTGGAATCGAAATCTCGTGATGGCAGGTTGGGCGTCGCTTGGTCGGTCATTTCGAACCCCAGAG
TCCCGCTCAGAAGAACTCGTCAAGAAGGCGATAGAAGGCGATGCGCTGCGAATCGGGAGCGGCGATACCG
TAAAGCACGAGGAAGCGGTCAGCCCATTCGCCGCCAAGCTCTTCAGCAATATCACGGGTAGCCAACGCTA
TGTCCTGATAGCGGTCCGCCACACCCAGCCGGCCACAGTCGATGAATCCAGAAAAGCGGCCATTTTCCAC
CATGATATTCGGCAAGCAGGCATCGCCATGAGTCACGACGAGATCCTCGCCGTCGGGCATGCTCGCCTTG
AGCCTGGCGAACAGTTCGGCTGGCGCGAGCCCCTGATGCTCTTCGTCCAGATCATCCTGATCGACAAGAC
CGGCTTCCATCCGAGTACGTGCTCGCTCGATGCGATGTTTCGCTTGGTGGTCGAATGGGCAGGTAGCCGG
ATCAAGCGTATGCAGCCGCCGCATTGCATCAGCCATGATGGATACTTTCTCGGCAGGAGCAAGGTGAGAT
GACAGGAGATCCTGCCCCGGCACTTCGCCCAATAGCAGCCAGTCCCTTCCCGCTTCAGTGACAACGTCGA
GCACAGCTGCGCAAGGAACGCCCGTCGTGGCCAGCCACGATAGCCGCGCTGCCTCGTCTTGCAGTTCATT
CAGGGCACCGGACAGGTCGGTCTTGACAAAAAGAACCGGGCGCCCCTGCGCTGACAGCCGGAACACGGCG
GCATCAGAGCAGCCGATTGTCTGTTGTGCCCAGTCATAGCCGAATAGCCTCTCCACCCAAGCGGCCGGAG
AACCTGCGTGCAATCCATCTTGTTCAATCATACTCTTCCTTTTTCAATATTATTGAAGCATTTATCAGGG
TTATTGTCTCATGAGCGGATACATATTTGAATGTATTTAGAAAAATAAACAAATAGGGGTTCCGCGCACA
TTTCCCCGAAAAGTGCCACCTGAACGAAGCATCTGTGCTTCATTTTGTAGAACAAAAATGCAACGCGAGA
GCGCTAATTTTTCAAACAAAGAATCTGAGCTGCATTTTTACAGAACAGAAATGCAACGCGAAAGCGCTAT
TTTACCAACGAAGAATCTGTGCTTCATTTTTGTAAAACAAAAATGCAACGCGAGAGCGCTAATTTTTCAA
ACAAAGAATCTGAGCTGCATTTTTACAGAACAGAAATGCAACGCGAGAGCGCTATTTTACCAACAAAGAA
TCTATACTTCTTTTTTGTTCTACAAAAATGCATCCCGAGAGCGCTATTTTTCTAACAAAGCATCTTAGAT
TACTTTTTTTCTCCTTTGTGCGCTCTATAATGCAGTCTCTTGATAACTTTTTGCACTGTAGGTCCGTTAA
GGTTAGAAGAAGGCTACTTTGGTGTCTATTTTCTCTTCCATAAAAAAAGCCTGACTCCACTTCCCGCGTT
TACTGATTACTAGCGAAGCTGCGGGTGCATTTTTTCAAGATAAAGGCATCCCCGATTATATTCTATACCG
ATGTGGATTGCGCATACTTTGTGAACAGAAAGTGATAGCGTTGATGATTCTTCATTGGTCAGAAAATTAT
GAACGGTTTCTTCTATTTTGTCTCTATATACTACGTATAGGAAATGTTTACATTTTCGTATTGTTTTCGA
TTCACTCTATGAATAGTTCTTACTACAATTTTTTTGTCTAAAGAGTAATACTAGAGATAAACATAAAAAA
TGTAGAGGTCGAGTTTAGATGCAAGTTCAAGGAGCGAAAGGTGGATGGGTAGGTTATATAGGGATATAGC
ACAGAGATATATAGCAAAGAGATACTTTTGAGCAATGTTTGTGGAAGCGGTATTCGCAATATTTTAGTAG
CTCGTTACAGTCCGGTGCGTTTTTGGTTTTTTGAAAGTGCGTCTTCAGAGCGCTTTTGGTTTTCAAAAGC
GCTCTGAAGTTCCTATACTTTCTAGAGAATAGGAACTTCGGAATAGGAACTTCAAAGCGTTTCCGAAAAC
GAGCGCTTCCGAAAATGCAACGCGAGCTGCGCACATACAGCTCACTGTTCACGTCGCACCTATATCTGCG
TGTTGCCTGTATATATATATACATGAGAAGAACGGCATAGTGCGTGTTTATGCTTAAATGCGTACTTATA
TGCGTCTATTTATGTAGGATGAAAGGTAGTCTAGTACCTCCTGTGATATTATCCCATTCCATGCGGGGTA
TCGTATGCTTCCTTCAGCACTACCCTTTAGCTGTTCTATATGCTGCCACTCCTCAATTGGATTAGTCTCA
TCCTTCAATGCTATCATTTCCTTTGATATTGGATCATACTAAGAAACCATTATTATCATGACATTAACCT
ATAAAAATAGGCGTATCACGAGGCCCTTTCGTCTCGCGCGTTTCGGTGATGACGGTGAAAACCTCTGACA
CATGCAGCTCCCGGAGACGGTCACAGCTTGTCTGTAAGCGGATGCCGGGAGCAGACAAGCCCGTCAGGGC
GCGTCAGCGGGTGTTGGCGGGTGTCGGGGCTGGCTTAACTATGCGGCATCAGAGCAGATTGTACTGAGAG
TGCACCATAGATCAACGACATTACTATATATATAATATAGGAAGCATTTAATAGAACAGCATCGTAATAT
ATGTGTACTTTGCAGTTATGACGCCAGATGGCAGTAGTGGAAGATATTCTTTATTGAAAAATAGCTTGTC
ACCTTACGTACAATCTTGATCCGGAGCTTTTCTTTTTTTGCCGATTAAGAATTAATTCGGTCGAAAAAAG
AAAAGGAGAGGGCCAAGAGGGAGGGCATTGGTGACTATTGAGCACGTGAGTATACGTGATTAAGCACACA
AAGGCAGCTTGGAGTATGTCTGTTATTAATTTCACAGGTAGTTCTGGTCCATTGGTGAAAGTTTGCGGCT
TGCAGAGCACAGAGGCCGCAGAATGTGCTCTAGATTCCGATGCTGACTTGCTGGGTATTATATGTGTGCC
CAATAGAAAGAGAACAATTGACCCGGTTATTGCAAGGAAAATTTCAAGTCTTGTAAAAGCATATAAAAAT
AGTTCAGGCACTCCGAAATACTTGGTTGGCGTGTTTCGTAATCAACCTAAGGAGGATGTTTTGGCTCTGG
TCAATGATTACGGCATTGATATCGTCCAACTGCATGGAGATGAGTCGTGGCAAGAATACCAAGAGTTCCT
CGGTTTGCCAGTTATTAAAAGACTCGTATTTCCAAAAGACTGCAACATACTACTCAGTGCAGCTTCACAG
AAACCTCATTCGTTTATTCCCTTGTTTGATTCAGAAGCAGGTGGGACAGGTGAACTTTTGGATTGGAACT
CGATTTCTGACTGGGTTGGAAGGCAAGAGAGCCCCGAAAGCTTACATTTTATGTTAGCTGGTGGACTGAC
GCCAGAAAATGTTGGTGATGCGCTTAGATTAAATGGCGTTATTGGTGTTGATGTAAGCGGAGGTGTGGAG
ACAAATGGTGTAAAAGACTCTAACAAAATAGCAAATTTCGTCAAAAATGCTAAGAAATAGGTTATTACTG
AGTAGTATTTATTTAAGTATTGTTTGTGCACTTGCCGATCTATGCGGTGTGAAATACCGCACAGATGCGT
AAGGAGAAAATACCGCATCAGGAAATTGTAAGCGTTAATATTTTGTTAAAATTCGCGTTAAATTTTTGTT
AAATCAGCTCATTTTTTAACCAATAGGCCGAAATCGGCAAAATCCCTTATAAATCAAAAGAATAGACCGA
GATAGGGT
[37 nt withheld, positions 7709-7745]
AAAGAACGTGGACTCCAACGTCAAAGG
[49 nt withheld, positions 7773-7821]
T
[91 nt withheld, positions 7823-7913]
G
[124 nt withheld, positions 7915-8038]
CCATTCGCCATTCAGGCTGCGCAACTGTTGGGAAGGGCGAT
